>Addgene plasmid #229476 | pMS21 | addgene full sequence | sequence record 457018 | Addgene NGS Result
TGGCGAATGGG
[124 nt withheld, positions 12-135]
C
[91 nt withheld, positions 137-227]
A
[49 nt withheld, positions 229-277]
CCTTTGACGTTGGAGTCCACGTTCTTT
[37 nt withheld, positions 305-341]
ACCCTATCTCGGTCTATTCTTTTGATTTATAAGGGATTTTGCCGATTTCGGCCTATTGGTTAAAAAATGA
GCTGATTTAACAAAAATTTAACGCGAATTTTAACAAAATATTAACGCTTACAATTTAGGTGGCACTTTTC
GGGGAAATGTGCGCGGAACCCCTATTTGTTTATTTTTCTAAATACATTCAAATATGTATCCGCTCATGAA
TTAATTCTTAGAAAAACTCATCGAGCATCAAATGAAACTGCAATTTATTCATATCAGGATTATCAATACC
ATATTTTTGAAAAAGCCGTTTCTGTAATGAAGGAGAAAACTCACCGAGGCAGTTCCATAGGATGGCAAGA
TCCTGGTATCGGTCTGCGATTCCGACTCGTCCAACATCAATACAACCTATTAATTTCCCCTCGTCAAAAA
TAAGGTTATCAAGTGAGAAATCACCATGAGTGACGACTGAATCCGGTGAGAATGGCAAAAGTTTATGCAT
TTCTTTCCAGACTTGTTCAACAGGCCAGCCATTACGCTCGTCATCAAAATCACTCGCATCAACCAAACCG
TTATTCATTCGTGATTGCGCCTGAGCGAGACGAAATACGCGATCGCTGTTAAAAGGACAATTACAAACAG
GAATCGAATGCAACCGGCGCAGGAACACTGCCAGCGCATCAACAATATTTTCACCTGAATCAGGATATTC
TTCTAATACCTGGAATGCTGTTTTCCCGGGGATCGCAGTGGTGAGTAACCATGCATCATCAGGAGTACGG
ATAAAATGCTTGATGGTCGGAAGAGGCATAAATTCCGTCAGCCAGTTTAGTCTGACCATCTCATCTGTAA
CATCATTGGCAACGCTACCTTTGCCATGTTTCAGAAACAACTCTGGCGCATCGGGCTTCCCATACAATCG
ATAGATTGTCGCACCTGATTGCCCGACATTATCGCGAGCCCATTTATACCCATATAAATCAGCATCCATG
TTGGAATTTAATCGCGGCCTAGAGCAAGACGTTTCCCGTTGAATATGGCTCATAACACCCCTTGTATTAC
TGTTTATGTAAGCAGACAGTTTTATTGTTCATGACCAAAATCCCTTAACGTGAGTTTTCGTTCCACTGAG
CGTCAGACCCCGTAGAAAAGATCAAAGGATCTTCTTGAGATCCTTTTTTTCTGCGCGTAATCTGCTGCTT
GCAAACAAAAAAACCACCGCTACCAGCGGTGGTTTGTTTGCCGGATCAAGAGCTACCAACTCTTTTTCCG
AAGGTAACTGGCTTCAGCAGAGCGCAGATACCAAATACTGTCCTTCTAGTGTAGCCGTAGTTAGGCCACC
ACTTCAAGAACTCTGTAGCACCGCCTACATACCTCGCTCTGCTAATCCTGTTACCAGTGGCTGCTGCCAG
TGGCGATAAGTCGTGTCTTACCGGGTTGGACTCAAGACGATAGTTACCGGATAAGGCGCAGCGGTCGGGC
TGAACGGGGGGTTCGTGCACACAGCCCAGCTTGGAGCGAACGACCTACACCGAACTGAGATACCTACAGC
GTGAGCTATGAGAAAGCGCCACGCTTCCCGAAGGGAGAAAGGCGGACAGGTATCCGGTAAGCGGCAGGGT
CGGAACAGGAGAGCGCACGAGGGAGCTTCCAGGGGGAAACGCCTGGTATCTTTATAGTCCTGTCGGGTTT
CGCCACCTCTGACTTGAGCGTCGATTTTTGTGATGCTCGTCAGGGGGGCGGAGCCTATGGAAAAACGCCA
GCAACGCGGCCTTTTTACGGTTCCTGGCCTTTTGCTGGCCTTTTGCTCACATGTTCTTTCCTGCGTTATC
CCCTGATTCTGTGGATAACCGTATTACCGCCTTTGAGTGAGCTGATACCGCTCGCCGCAGCCGAACGACC
GAGCGCAGCGAGTCAGTGAGCGAGGAAGCGGAAGAGCGCCTGATGCGGTATTTTCTCCTTACGCATCTGT
GCGGTATTTCACACCGCAATGGTGCACTCTCAGTACAATCTGCTCTGATGCCGCATAGTTAAGCCAGTAT
ACACTCCGCTATCGCTACGTGACTGGGTCATGGCTGCGCCCCGACACCCGCCAACACCCGCTGACGCGCC
CTGACGGGCTTGTCTGCTCCCGGCATCCGCTTACAGACAAGCTGTGACCGTCTCCGGGAGCTGCATGTGT
CAGAGGTTTTCACCGTCATCACCGAAACGCGCGAGGCAGCTGCGGTAAAGCTCATCAGCGTGGTCGTGAA
GCGATTCACAGATGTCTGCCTGTTCATCCGCGTCCAGCTCGTTGAGTTTCTCCAGAAGCGTTAATGTCTG
GCTTCTGATAAAGCGGGCCATGTTAAGGGCGGTTTTTTCCTGTTTGGTCACTGATGCCTCCGTGTAAGGG
GGATTTCTGTTCATGGGGGTAATGATACCGATGAAACGAGAGAGGATGCTCACGATACGGGTTACTGATG
ATGAACATGCCCGGTTACTGGAACGTTGTGAGGGTAAACAACTGGCGGTATGGATGCGGCGGGACCAGAG
AAAAATCACTCAGGGTCAATGCCAGCGCTTCGTTAATACAGATGTAGGTGTTCCACAGGGTAGCCAGCAG
CATCCTGCGATGCAGATCCGGAACATAATGGTGCAGGGCGCTGACTTCCGCGTTTCCAGACTTTACGAAA
CACGGAAACCGAAGACCATTCATGTTGTTGCTCAGGTCGCAGACGTTTTGCAGCAGCAGTCGCTTCACGT
TCGCTCGCGTATCGGTGATTCATTCTGCTAACCAGTAAGGCAACCCCGCCAGCCTAGCCGGGTCCTCAAC
GACAGGAGCACGATCATGCGCACCCGTGGGGCCGCCATGCCGGCGATAATGGCCTGCTTCTCGCCGAAAC
GTTTGGTGGCGGGACCAGTGACGAAGGCTTGAGCGAGGGCGTGCAAGATTCCGAATACCGCAAGCGACAG
GCCGATCATCGTCGCGCTCCAGCGAAAGCGGTCCTCGCCGAAAATGACCCAGAGCGCTGCCGGCACCTGT
CCTACGAGTTGCATGATAAAGAAGACAGTCATAAGTGCGGCGACGATAGTCATGCCCCGCGCCCACCGGA
AGGAGCTGACTGGGTTGAAGGCTCTCAAGGGCATCGGTCGAGATCCCGGTGCCTAATGAGTGAGCTAACT
TACATTAATTGCGTTGCGCTCACTGCCCGCTTTCCAGTCGGGAAACCTGTCGTGCCAGCTGCATTAATGA
ATCGGCCAACGCGCGGGGAGAGGCGGTTTGCGTATTGGGCGCCAGGGTGGTTTTTCTTTTCACCAGTGAG
ACGGGCAACAGCTGATTGCCCTTCACCGCCTGGCCCTGAGAGAGTTGCAGCAAGCGGTCCACGCTGGTTT
GCCCCAGCAGGCGAAAATCCTGTTTGATGGTGGTTAACGGCGGGATATAACATGAGCTGTCTTCGGTATC
GTCGTATCCCACTACCGAGATATCCGCACCAACGCGCAGCCCGGACTCGGTAATGGCGCGCATTGCGCCC
AGCGCCATCTGATCGTTGGCAACCAGCATCGCAGTGGGAACGATGCCCTCATTCAGCATTTGCATGGTTT
GTTGAAAACCGGACATGGCACTCCAGTCGCCTTCCCGTTCCGCTATCGGCTGAATTTGATTGCGAGTGAG
ATATTTATGCCAGCCAGCCAGACGCAGACGCGCCGAGACAGAACTTAATGGGCCCGCTAACAGCGCGATT
TGCTGGTGACCCAATGCGACCAGATGCTCCACGCCCAGTCGCGTACCGTCTTCATGGGAGAAAATAATAC
TGTTGATGGGTGTCTGGTCAGAGACATCAAGAAATAACGCCGGAACATTAGTGCAGGCAGCTTCCACAGC
AATGGCATCCTGGTCATCCAGCGGATAGTTAATGATCAGCCCACTGACGCGTTGCGCGAGAAGATTGTGC
ACCGCCGCTTTACAGGCTTCGACGCCGCTTCGTTCTACCATCGACACCACCACGCTGGCACCCAGTTGAT
CGGCGCGAGATTTAATCGCCGCGACAATTTGCGACGGCGCGTGCAGGGCCAGACTGGAGGTGGCAACGCC
AATCAGCAACGACTGTTTGCCCGCCAGTTGTTGTGCCACGCGGTTGGGAATGTAATTCAGCTCCGCCATC
GCCGCTTCCACTTTTTCCCGCGTTTTCGCAGAAACGTGGCTGGCCTGGTTCACCACGCGGGAAACGGTCT
GATAAGAGACACCGGCATACTCTGCGACATCGTATAACGTTACTGGTTTCACATTCACCACCCTGAATTG
ACTCTCTTCCGGGCGCTATCATGCCATACCGCGAAAGGTTTTGCGCCATTCGATGGTGTCCGGGATCTCG
ACGCTCTCCCTTATGCGACTCCTGCATTAGGAAGCAGCCCAGTAGTAGGTTGAGGCCGTTGAGCACCGCC
GCCGCAAGGAATGGTGCATGCAAGGAGATGGCGCCCAACAGTCCCCCGGCCACGGGGCCTGCCACCATAC
CCACGCCGAAACAAGCGCTCATGAGCCCGAAGTGGCGAGCCCGATCTTCCCCATCGGTGATGTCGGCGAT
ATAGGCGCCAGCAACCGCACCTGTGGCGCCGGTGATGCCGGCCACGATGCGTCCGGCGTAGAGGATCGAG
ATCTCGATCCCGCGAAATTAATACGACTCACTATAGGGGAATTGTGAGCGGATAACAATTCCCCTCTAGA
AATAATTTTGTTTAACTTTAAGAAGGAGATATACCATGGGCAGCAGCCATCATCATCATCATCACCATCA
CCATCACAGCAGCGGCCTGGAAGTTCTGTTCCAGGGGCCCCATATGACGCAGCCATTGGTCGGAAAACAG
ATTCTCATTGTTGAAGATGAGCAGGTATTTCGCTCGCTTCTGGATTCATGGTTTTCCTCATTGGGAGCGA
CAACGGTACTGGCGGCTGATGGGGTGGATGCCCTTGAGTTGCTGGGAGGTTTCACTCCAGACCTGATGAT
ATGTGATATCGCGATGCCACGAATGAACGGGCTTAAACTGCTGGAGCATATACGTAACAGAGGCGACCAG
ACCCCAGTTCTGGTGATATCTGCCACTGAAAATATGGCAGATATTGCCAAAGCGTTACGTCTGGGCGTTG
AAGATGTTTTGCTGAAACCAGTTAAAGATCTGAATCGCTTGCGCGAGATGGTTTTTGCCTGTCTCTATCC
CAGCATGTTTAATTCGCGCGTTGAGGCAGCGGCAAGGCTTTTTCGCGACTGGGATGCAATGGTTGATAAC
CCTGCCGCAGCGGCGAAATTATTACAGGAACTACAACCGCCGGTTCAGCAGGTGATTTCCCATTGCCGGG
TTAATTATCGTCAATTGGTTGCCGCGGACAAACCCGGCCTGGTGCTTGATATTGCCGCACTTTCGGAAAA
CGATCTGGCATTTTATTGCCTTGATGTCACCCGAGCTGGACATAATGGCGTACTTGCTGCCTTGTTATTA
CGCGCATTGTTTAACGGATTATTACAGGAACAGCTTGCACACCAAAATCAACGGTTGCCAGAGTTGGGCG
CGTTATTGAAGCAGGTAAACCATTTACTTCGTCAGGCCAATCTGCCGGGGCAGTTTCCGCTATTAGTTGG
CTATTATCATCGCGAACTGAAAAATCTCATTCTGGTTTCTGCGGGTCTGAATGCGACGTTAAATACCGGC
GAACACCAGGTGCAAATCAGTAATGGTGTTCCGTTAGGCACTTTAGGTAACGCTTATTTGAATCAATTGA
GCCAGCGATGCGATGCCTGGCAATGCCAAATATGGGGAACCGGTGGTCGACTGCGCTTGATGTTGTCTGC
AGAATGAGGATCCGAATTCGAGCTCCGTCGACAAGCTTGCGGCCGCACTCGAGCACCACCACCACCACCA
CTGAGATCCGGCTGCTAACAAAGCCCGAAAGGAAGCTGAGTTGGCTGCTGCCACCGCTGAGCAATAACTA
GCATAACCCCTTGGGGCCTCTAAACGGGTCTTGAGGGGTTTTTTGCTGAAAGGAGGAACTATATCCGGAT
Features (pLannotate 1.2.2; 20 found; start..end, strand, type, name):
     12..440     +  rep_origin     f1 ori (sequence partly withheld): f1 bacteriophage origin of replication; arrow indicates direction of (+) strand synthesis
    493..550     +  promoter       AmpR promoter (fragment): bla
    559..1374    -  CDS            KanR: aminoglycoside phosphotransferase; aph(3')-Ia; confers resistance to kanamycin in bacteria or G418 (Geneticin®) in eukaryotes
   1496..2084    +  rep_origin     ori: high-copy-number ColE1/pMB1/pBR322/pUC origin of replication
   2270..2409    -  misc_feature   bom: basis of mobility region from pBR322
   2511..2702    -  CDS            rop: Rop protein, which maintains plasmids at low copy number; rop
   2719..3099    +  CDS            YPB1_ECOLX: Protein predicted: Swiss-Prot protein existence level 4. From Escherichia coli.
   3171..3462    -  CDS            TcR (fragment): tetracycline efflux protein; tet; confers resistance to tetracycline
   3477..3498    -  protein_bind   CAP binding site: CAP binding activates transcription in the presence of cAMP. E. coli catabolite activator protein
   3511..4593    -  CDS            lacI: lac repressor; lacI; The lac repressor binds to the lac operator to inhibit transcription in E. coli. This inhibition can be relieved by adding lactose or isopropyl-β-D-thiogalactopyranoside (IPTG).
   4594..4671    -  promoter       lacI promoter: lacI
   4679..4958    -  CDS            TcR (fragment): tetracycline efflux protein; tet; confers resistance to tetracycline
   4980..4998    +  promoter       T7 promoter: promoter for bacteriophage T7 RNA polymerase
   4999..5023    +  protein_bind   lac operator: The lac repressor binds to the lac operator to inhibit transcription in E. coli. This inhibition can be relieved by adding lactose or isopropyl-β-D-thiogalactopyranoside (IPTG). lac repressor encoded by lacI
   5038..5060    +  RBS            RBS: efficient ribosome binding site from bacteriophage T7 gene 10 (Olins and Rangwala, 1989)
   5085..5105    +  CDS            7xHis: 6xHis affinity tag
   5145..6155    +  CDS            rssB: RSSB_ECOLI - Also known as hnr, sprE, ychL. Experimental evidence at protein level: Swiss-Prot protein existence level 1. Regulates the turnover of the sigma S factor (RpoS) by promoting its proteolysis in exponentially growing cells. Acts by binding and delivering RpoS to the ClpXP protease. RssB is not co- degraded with RpoS, but is released from the complex and can initiate a new cycle of RpoS recognition and degradation. In stationary phase, could also act as an anti-sigma factor and reduce the ability of RpoS to activate gene expression. Is also involved in the regulation of the mRNA poly
   6205..6222    +  CDS            9xHis (fragment): 9xHis affinity tag
   6232..6281    +  CDS            SET1 (fragment): solubility-enhancement tag derived from T7 phage gene 10B
   6289..6336    +  terminator     T7 terminator: transcription terminator for bacteriophage T7 RNA polymerase
