[The description below was written by a language model from this plasmid's Addgene catalogue record and pLannotate feature annotations shown in this document.]
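Description:
pMS21 is a bacterial expression plasmid built on the pSY5 backbone for T7-driven production of a mutant form of the Escherichia coli response regulator RssB. The sequenced record is 6,361 nt and has a pET-like architecture. It contains a ColE1/pMB1-type origin accompanied by the bom region and the rop gene, which moderates copy number (the catalogue lists copy number as unknown). It also carries an f1 phage origin and a kanamycin resistance gene (aminoglycoside phosphotransferase) for selection. Short tetracycline-resistance fragments flanking the lacI region appear to be backbone remnants rather than functional markers.

The expression cassette consists of a T7 promoter followed by a lac operator, the T7 gene 10 ribosome binding site, the rssB coding sequence and a T7 terminator. A plasmid-borne lacI gene with its own promoter supplies repressor, so transcription is held off until IPTG induction in a host that provides T7 RNA polymerase. The depositor names a DE3 lysogen for expression.

The insert carries three alanine substitutions, E135A, E136A and E137A. The catalogue describes a C-terminal 10xHis tag. However, the feature table annotates a polyhistidine stretch upstream of rssB as well as a His fragment downstream of it, so the exact tag configuration of the translated product should be checked against the sequence.

RssB is the adaptor that delivers the stationary-phase sigma factor RpoS to the ClpXP protease. The associated work addresses the structural basis of RssB inhibition by an antiadaptor, so this plasmid probably supplies purified His-tagged mutant protein for biochemical or structural comparison with wild-type RssB. The record does not state the specific functional effect of the triple mutation.
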