Addgene plasmid #229476: pMS21
Purpose: Expresses RssB with E135A, E136A, & E137A mutation with His-tag
Depositing lab: Alexandra Deaconescu. Depositing organization: Brown University. Publication: Structural basis for inhibition of a response regulator of sigma(S) stability by a ClpXP antiadaptor. Dorich V, Brugger C, Tripathi A, Hoskins JR, Tong S, Suhanovsky MM, Sastry A, Wickner S, Gottesman S, Deaconescu AM. Genes Dev. 2019 Jun 1;33(11-12):718-732. doi: 10.1101/gad.320168.118. Epub 2019 Apr 11. PubMed 30975721.
Backbone
  Vector backbone: pSY5
  Backbone size w/o insert (bp): 5387
  Vector type: Bacterial Expression
Growth in bacteria
  Bacterial resistance: Kanamycin, 50 μg/mL
  Growth temperature: 37°C
  Growth strain: DH5alpha
  Growth instructions: The depositing lab recommends OneShot Top10 for plasmid storage and propagation and BL21 DE3 for protein expression.
  Copy number: Unknown
Gene/Insert
  Gene/Insert name: RssB (E135A, E136A, E137A)
  Species: E. coli
  Insert size (bp): 1090
  Mutation: E135A, E136A, E137A
  Promoter: T7
  Tag / fusion protein: 10xHis (C terminal on insert)
  Cloning method: Other
Terms and licenses: Academic/Nonprofit Terms; Industry Terms: Not Available to Industry
How to cite: pMS21 was a gift from Alexandra Deaconescu (Addgene plasmid # 229476 ; http://n2t.net/addgene:229476 ; RRID:Addgene_229476)
